>Addgene plasmid #79923 | pCMV-EPN-08 | addgene partial sequence | sequence record 162090 | CMV-F 5'-CGCAAATGGGCGGTAGGCGTG-3'
CTCTCTGGCTAACTAGAGAACCCACTGCTTACTGGCTTATCGAAATTAATACGACTCACTATAGGGAGAC
CCAAGCTGGCTAGCGTTTAAACGGGCCCTCTAGAATTATCGATCCGGAGGTACCATGGGCTGTACTCTGT
CCGCAGAGGAACGTGCGGCGCTGGGTTCTAAATCTGGCTCCGGCTCTGACTCTGGTAGCAAGATCGAAGA
GCTGTTCAAGAAACACAAGATCGTTGCCGTGCTGCGTGCCAATAGTGTGGAAGAAGCGAAAAAGAAAGCG
CTGGCGGTTTTCCTGGGCGGCGTTCATCTGATTGAAATTACCTTTACCGTGCCGGATGCGGATACCGTGA
TTAAGGAACTGAGCTTTCTGAAGGAAATGGGCGCGATTATTGGTGCGGGCACCGTGACCAGCGTGGAGCA
GTGCCGTAAAGCGGTGGAAAGTGGCGCCGAATTCATTGTGAGTCCGCACCTGGACGAGGAAATTAGCCAA
TTTTGCAAGGAGAAGGGTGTGTTCTATATGCCAGGCGTTATGACCCCGACCGAACTGGTGAAAGCCATGA
AACTGGGCCATACCATCTTAAAACTGTTTCCGGGTGAGGTGGTGGGTCCGCAGTTTGTTAAAGCGATGAA
AGGTCCGTTTCCGAATGTGAAATTTGTGCCAACCGGCGGTGTTAATCTGGACAATGTGTGCGAATGGTTC
AAAGCGGGCGTGCTGGCCGTGGGCGTGGGCAGCGCGTTAGTGAAAGGCACCCCGGTGGAAGTGGCGGAAA
AGGCCAAGGCGTTCGTTGAGAAGATTCGTGGCTGCACCGAACAGAAACTGATTAGCGAAGAAGATCTGCA
GTCTCGTCCGGAACCGACCGCACCGCCGGAAGAATCTTTCCGTTCTGGTGTTGAAACCACCACGCCACCG
CAAAAACAGGAGCCGATCGACAAAGAACTGTACCCGCTGACCTCTCTGCGTTCTCTGTTCGGTAA
