>Addgene plasmid #79923 | pCMV-EPN-08 | addgene partial sequence | sequence record 162091 | Bglob-pA-R 5'-ttttggcagagggaaaaaga-3'
ACGGGTCGTTACCGAACAGAGAACGCAGAGAGGTCAGCGGGTACAGTTCTTTGTCGATCGGCTCCTGTTT
TTGCGGTGGCGTGGTGGTTTCAACACCAGAACGGAAAGATTCTTCCGGCGGTGCGGTCGGTTCCGGACGA
GACTGCAGATCTTCTTCGCTAATCAGTTTCTGTTCGGTGCAGCCACGAATCTTCTCAACGAACGCCTTGG
CCTTTTCCGCCACTTCCACCGGGGTGCCTTTCACTAACGCGCTGCCCACGCCCACGGCCAGCACGCCCGC
TTTGAACCATTCGCACACATTGTCCAGATTAACACCGCCGGTTGGCACAAATTTCACATTCGGAAACGGA
CCTTTCATCGCTTTAACAAACTGCGGACCCACCACCTCACCCGGAAACAGTTTTAAGATGGTATGGCCCA
GTTTCATGGCTTTCACCAGTTCGGTCGGGGTCATAACGCCTGGCATATAGAACACACCCTTCTCCTTGCA
AAATTGGCTAATTTCCTCGTCCAGGTGCGGACTCACAATGAATTCGGCGCCACTTTCCACCGCTTTACGG
CACTGCTCCACGCTGGTCACGGTGCCCGCACCAATAATCGCGCCCATTTCCTTCAGAAAGCTCAGTTCCT
TAATCACGGTATCCGCATCCGGCACGGTAAAGGTAATTTCAATCAGATGAACGCCGCCCAGGAAAACCGC
CAGCGCTTTCTTTTTCGCTTCTTCCACACTATTGGCACGCAGCACGGCAACGATCTTGTGTTTCTTGAAC
AGCTCTTCGATCTTGCTACCAGAGTCAGAGCCGGAGCCAGATTTAGAACCCAGCGCCGCACGTTCCTCTG
CGGACAGAGTACAGCCCATGGTACCTCCGGATCGATAATTCTAGAGGGCCCGTTTAAACGCTAGCCAGCT
TGGGTCTCCCTATAGTGAGTCGTATTAATTTCGATAAGCCAGTAAGCAGTGGG
