>Addgene plasmid #79923 | pCMV-EPN-08 | depositor partial sequence | sequence record 162092 | EPN-08
CTAGAATTATCGATCCGGAGGTACCATGGGCTGTACTCTGTCCGCAGAGGAACGTGCGGCGCTGGGTTCT
AAATCTGGCTCCGGCTCTGACTCTGGTAGCAAGATCGAAGAGCTGTTCAAGAAACACAAGATCGTTGCCG
TGCTGCGTGCCAATAGTGTGGAAGAAGCGAAAAAGAAAGCGCTGGCGGTTTTCCTGGGCGGCGTTCATCT
GATTGAAATTACCTTTACCGTGCCGGATGCGGATACCGTGATTAAGGAACTGAGCTTTCTGAAGGAAATG
GGCGCGATTATTGGTGCGGGCACCGTGACCAGCGTGGAGCAGTGCCGTAAAGCGGTGGAAAGTGGCGCCG
AATTCATTGTGAGTCCGCACCTGGACGAGGAAATTAGCCAATTTTGCAAGGAGAAGGGTGTGTTCTATAT
GCCAGGCGTTATGACCCCGACCGAACTGGTGAAAGCCATGAAACTGGGCCATACCATCTTAAAACTGTTT
CCGGGTGAGGTGGTGGGTCCGCAGTTTGTTAAAGCGATGAAAGGTCCGTTTCCGAATGTGAAATTTGTGC
CAACCGGCGGTGTTAATCTGGACAATGTGTGCGAATGGTTCAAAGCGGGCGTGCTGGCCGTGGGCGTGGG
CAGCGCGTTAGTGAAAGGCACCCCGGTGGAAGTGGCGGAAAAGGCCAAGGCGTTCGTTGAGAAGATTCGT
GGCTGCACCGAACAGAAACTGATTAGCGAAGAAGATCTGCAGTCTCGTCCGGAACCGACCGCACCGCCGG
AAGAATCTTTCCGTTCTGGTGTTGAAACCACCACGCCACCGCAAAAACAGGAGCCGATCGACAAAGAACT
GTACCCGCTGACCTCTCTGCGTTCTCTGTTCGGTAACGACCCGTCTTCTCAGTGACTCGAGAAGCTTGCT
AGCAGATCTT
