[The description below was written by a language model from this plasmid's Addgene catalogue record.]
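Description:
pCMV-EPN-08 is a mammalian expression plasmid built on a pCMV backbone (about 5.4 kb without insert), with the coding sequence cloned between the KpnI and XhoI sites. It is maintained as a high-copy plasmid in E. coli under ampicillin selection and carries a neomycin resistance marker that allows G418 selection of transfected mammalian cells. The record also lists bacterial expression as a vector type. No feature table is provided, so the promoter is not explicitly stated, although the backbone name implies a CMV promoter. The replication origin and polyadenylation signal are likewise not documented.

The insert, EPN-08, encodes a designed "enveloped protein nanocage" fusion whose stated architecture is Palm2-12GS-I3-01-myc-Late1. Read from the N-terminus, the element names suggest several parts. The first appears to be a palmitoylation-type membrane-targeting motif (Palm2). It is followed by what appears to be a 12-residue glycine-serine flexible linker. Next come the computationally designed self-assembling nanocage subunit I3-01, a myc epitope tag for detection, and a C-terminal "late" domain motif (Late1). Late domains are the class of short peptides that viruses use to recruit the ESCRT budding machinery. Together these modules would supply membrane binding, self-assembly and ESCRT recruitment, the functions needed for a protein assembly to bud from a cell inside a membrane envelope.

The associated publication title indicates that the construct belongs to a study showing that designed proteins can induce the release of nanocage-containing extracellular vesicles. EPN-08 is presumably one variant in a series testing alternative membrane-anchoring, linker or late-domain elements. It would typically be transfected into cultured mammalian cells to assay vesicle release.
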