Addgene plasmid #79923: pCMV-EPN-08
Purpose: Palm2-12GS-I3-01-myc-Late1
Depositing lab: Neil King. Depositing organization: University of Washington. Publication: Designed proteins induce the formation of nanocage-containing extracellular vesicles. Votteler J, Ogohara C, Yi S, Hsia Y, Nattermann U, Belnap DM, King NP, Sundquist WI. Nature. 2016 Dec 8;540(7632):292-295. doi: 10.1038/nature20607. Epub 2016 Nov 30. PubMed 27919066.
Backbone
  Vector backbone: pCMV
  Backbone size w/o insert (bp): 5443
  Modifications to backbone: Inserts were cloned into the Kpn1 and Xho1 sites
  Vector type: Mammalian Expression, Bacterial Expression
  Selectable markers: Neomycin (select with G418)
Growth in bacteria
  Bacterial resistance: Ampicillin, 100 μg/mL
  Growth temperature: 37°C
  Growth strain: DH5alpha
  Copy number: High Copy
Gene/Insert
  Gene/Insert name: EPN-08
Terms and licenses: Academic/Nonprofit Terms; Industry Terms: Not Available to Industry
How to cite: pCMV-EPN-08 was a gift from Neil King (Addgene plasmid # 79923 ; http://n2t.net/addgene:79923 ; RRID:Addgene_79923)
